>Addgene plasmid #1867 | Cdk6-DN | addgene partial sequence | sequence record 16971 | Bglob-pA-R 5'-ttttggcagagggaaaaaga-3'
CAGCCACCACCTTCTGATAGGCAGCCTGCACCTGAGGAGTGAATTCCTCGACGGATCCTCAGGCTGTATT
CAGCTCCGAGGTGTTCTGGCTGGGCGGCAGGTGGGAATCCAGGTTTTCTTTGCACCTTTCCAGGTCCTGG
AAGTATGGGTGAGACAGGGCACTGTAGGCAGATATTCTTTTGGCTGGGTTAAATGTCAAACACTTCAGAA
GTAGGTCTTTGCCTAGTTCATCGATATCTGTTACAAACTTCTCAATTGGTTGGGCAGATTTTGAATGAAA
AGCCTGCCTGGGAAGGGCAACATCTCTAGGCCAGTCTTCTTCTCCTGGGAGTCCAATCACGTCCAAGATT
TTTCCTAGTTGATCAACATATGAACTTCCACGAAAAAGAGGCTTTCTACGAAACATTTCTGCAAATATGC
AGCCAACACTCCAGAGATCCACGGGGGTGGCGTAGCTGGACTGGAGCAAGACTTCGGGTGCTCTGTACCA
CAGCGTGACGACCACTGAGGTTAGAGCCATCTGGAAACTATAGATGCGGGCAAGGCCGAAGTTAGCGAGT
TTTATTTGTCCGCTGCTGGTCACCAGAATGTTCTGTGGTTTTAGATCGCGATGCACTACTCGGTGTGAAT
GAAGAAAGTCCAGACCTCGGAGAAGCTGAAACATCATATCCTTTATGGTTTCAGTGGGCACTCCAGGCTC
TGGAACTTTATCCAAGTAAGTGGTCAAGTCTTGATCGACATGTTCAAACACTAAAGTTAGTTTGGTTTCT
CTGTCTGTTCGTGACACTGTGCACACATCAAACAACCTGACCACGTTGGGGTGCTCGAAGGTCTCCAGGT
GCCTCAGCACCGCCACCTCGCGGATGGTGGAGAGCGGCATGCCCTCCTCGCCGGTCTGCACCCGCACGCG
CTTCAACGCCACGAAACGGCCTC
