[The description below was written by a language model from this plasmid's Addgene catalogue record.]
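Description:
Cdk6-DN is a mammalian expression plasmid built on the pCMV-neo-Bam backbone (about 6.55 kb without insert) that carries a dominant-negative form of human cyclin-dependent kinase 6 (CDK6, also known as PLSTIRE). It is propagated in E. coli as a high-copy plasmid under ampicillin selection, and it carries a neomycin resistance marker so that transfected mammalian cells can be selected with G418, allowing stable as well as transient expression. The record does not list the bacterial origin or give an annotated feature table. The backbone name implies a CMV promoter driving the insert, and the recommended sequencing primers, which anneal in a beta-globin intron upstream and a beta-globin polyadenylation region downstream, suggest that the cloning site is flanked by these processing elements.

The CDK6 coding sequence was inserted at a single BamHI site, which remains intact on both sides, so the insert can be excised with that enzyme; because the cloning was non-directional, orientation depends on the clone chosen. The key mutation changes an aspartate to asparagine within a conserved motif of the kinase domain. In related kinases this residue is needed for catalysis, so the substitution is expected to yield an inactive protein that can still bind cyclin partners and thereby interfere with the endogenous kinase. The record also notes a second substitution, D224Y, without stating whether it has any functional effect. No epitope tag is recorded. The construct belongs to work that used dominant-negative CDK mutants to dissect the distinct roles of individual cyclin-dependent kinases in cell cycle control, and it is typically overexpressed in cultured mammalian cells to test the requirement for CDK6 activity in cell cycle progression.
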