Addgene plasmid #1867: Cdk6-DN
Depositing lab: Sander van den Heuvel. Publication: Distinct roles for cyclin-dependent kinases in cell cycle control. van den Heuvel S, Harlow E. Science 1993 Dec 24;262(5142):2050-4. 10.1126/science.8266103 PubMed 8266103.
Backbone
  Vector backbone: pCMV-neo-Bam
  Backbone size w/o insert (bp): 6550
  Vector type: Mammalian Expression
  Selectable markers: Neomycin (select with G418)
Growth in bacteria
  Bacterial resistance: Ampicillin, 100 μg/mL
  Growth temperature: 37°C
  Growth strain: DH5alpha
  Copy number: High Copy
Gene/Insert
  Gene/Insert name: Cdk6 (alt names: cyclin-dependent kinase 6; PLSTIRE)
  Species: H. sapiens (human)
  Mutation: Dominant negative, D to N in conserved KLAD*FGLAR stretch; also D224Y
  Entrez Gene: CDK6 (a.k.a. MCPH12, PLSTIRE)
  Cloning method: Restriction Enzyme; 5′ cloning site BamHI (not destroyed); 3′ cloning site BamHI (not destroyed)
  Sequencing primers: 5′ Bglob-intron-F; 3′ Bglob-pA-R
Terms and licenses: Academic/Nonprofit Terms; Industry Terms: Not Available to Industry
Depositor comments: See scanned map.
How to cite: Cdk6-DN was a gift from Sander van den Heuvel (Addgene plasmid # 1867 ; http://n2t.net/addgene:1867 ; RRID:Addgene_1867)
